>Addgene plasmid #194492 | pAS169 | addgene full sequence | sequence record 381920 | Addgene NGS Result
CGTAGTCGGTCTCAATCCTAACTCGAGCCTGCAGGATTAGTTATGTCACGCTTACATTCACGCCCTCCCC
CCACATCCGCTCTAACCGAAAAGGAAGGAGTTAGACAACCTGAAGTCTAGGTCCCTATTTATTTTTTTAT
AGTTATGTTAGTATTAAGAACGTTATTTATATTTCAAATTTTTCTTTTTTTTCTGTACAGACGCGTGTAC
GCATGTAACATTATACTGAAAACCTTGCTTGAGAAGGTTTTGGGACGCTCGAAGGCTTTAATTTGGCTGT
GAGACCAGACCAATAAAAAACGCCCGGCGGCAACCGAGCGTTCTGAACAAATCCAGATGGAGTTCTGAGG
TCATTACTGGATCTATCAACAGGAGTCCAAGCGAGCTCGATATCAAATTACGCCCCGCCCTGCCACTCAT
CGCAGTACTGTTGTAATTCATTAAGCATTCTGCCGACATGGAAGCCATCACAAACGGCATGATGAACCTG
AATCGCCAGCGGCATCAGCACCTTGTCGCCTTGCGTATAATATTTGCCCATGGTGAAAACGGGGGCGAAG
AAGTTGTCCATATTGGCCACGTTTAAATCAAAACTGGTGAAACTCACCCAGGGATTGGCTGAAACGAAAA
ACATATTCTCAATAAACCCTTTAGGGAAATAGGCCAGGTTTTCACCGTAACACGCCACATCTTGCGAATA
TATGTGTAGAAACTGCCGGAAATCGTCGTGGTATTCACTCCAGAGCGATGAAAACGTTTCAGTTTGCTCA
TGGAAAACGGTGTAACAAGGGTGAACACTATCCCATATCACCAGCTCACCGTCTTTCATTGCCATACGAA
ATTCCGGATGAGCATTCATCAGGCGGGCAAGAATGTGAATAAAGGCCGGATAAAACTTGTGCTTATTTTT
CTTTACGGTCTTTAAAAAGGCCGTAATATCCAGCTGAACGGTCTGGTTATAGGTACATTGAGCAACTGAC
TGAAATGCCTCAAAATGTTCTTTACGATGCCATTGGGATATATCAACGGTGGTATATCCAGTGATTTTTT
TCTCCATTTTAGCTTCCTTAGCTCCTGAAAATCTCGATAACTCAAAAAATACGCCCGGTAGTGATCTTAT
TTCATTATGGTGAAAGTTGGAACCTCTTACGTGCCCGATCAATCATGACCAAAATCCCTTAACGTGAGTT
TTCGTTCCACTGAGCGTCAGACCCCGTAGAAAAGATCAAAGGATCTTCTTGAGATCCTTTTTTTCTGCGC
GTAATCTGCTGCTTGCAAACAAAAAAACCACCGCTACCAGCGGTGGTTTGTTTGCCGGATCAAGAGCTAC
CAACTCTTTTTCCGAAGGTAACTGGCTTCAGCAGAGCGCAGATACCAAATACTGTTCTTCTAGTGTAGCC
GTAGTTAGGCCACCACTTCAAGAACTCTGTAGCACCGCCTACATACCTCGCTCTGCTAATCCTGTTACCA
GTGGCTGCTGCCAGTGGCGATAAGTCGTGTCTTACCGGGTTGGACTCAAGACGATAGTTACCGGATAAGG
CGCAGCGGTCGGGCTGAACGGGGGGTTCGTGCACACAGCCCAGCTTGGAGCGAACGACCTACACCGAACT
GAGATACCTACAGCGTGAGCTATGAGAAAGCGCCACGCTTCCCGAAGGGAGAAAGGCGGACAGGTATCCG
GTAAGCGGCAGGGTCGGAACAGGAGAGCGCACGAGGGAGCTTCCAGGGGGAAACGCCTGGTATCTTTATA
GTCCTGTCGGGTTTCGCCACCTCTGACTTGAGCGTCGATTTTTGTGATGCTCGTCAGGGGGGCGGAGCCT
ATGGAAAAACGCCAGCAACGCGGCCTTTTTACGGTTCCTGGCCTTTTGCTGGCCTTTTGCTCACATGTTC
TTTCCTGCGTTATCCCCTGATTCTGTGGATAAC
Features (pLannotate 1.2.2; 5 found; start..end, strand, type, name):
     75..264     +  terminator     CYC1 terminator: S. cerevisiae CYC1; transcription terminator for CYC1
    293..327     -  terminator     lambda t0 terminator: minimal transcription terminator from phage lambda (Scholtissek and Grosse, 1987)
    401..1057    -  CDS            cat: CAT_ECOLX - Experimental evidence at protein level: Swiss-Prot protein existence level 1. This enzyme is an effector of chloramphenicol resistance in bacteria. From Escherichia coli. This protein is used as a marker in many commonly used cloning vectors, such as pACYC184.
   1058..1155    -  promoter       cat promoter: promoter of the E. coli cat gene encoding chloramphenicol acetyltransferase
   1239..1827    +  rep_origin     ori: high-copy-number ColE1/pMB1/pBR322/pUC origin of replication
