[The description below was written by a language model from this plasmid's Addgene catalogue record and pLannotate feature annotations shown in this document.]
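Description:
pAS169 is a small (about 1.9 kb) synthetic-biology part plasmid that stores the Saccharomyces cerevisiae CYC1 transcription terminator (tCYC1) as a "Part 4" module for a hierarchical yeast assembly toolkit aimed at multigene control in S. cerevisiae. It is built on the pYKT001 part-entry backbone, a minimal E. coli vector of roughly 1.7 kb. It replicates in bacteria from a high-copy ColE1/pUC-type origin and is selected with chloramphenicol through a cat (chloramphenicol acetyltransferase) gene driven by its native cat promoter. A minimal phage lambda t0 terminator sits downstream of the cat gene, between it and the insert. The plasmid carries no annotated yeast origin, centromere or auxotrophic marker, so it serves as a storage and donor vector in bacteria rather than one maintained in yeast.

The 265 bp insert was introduced by BsmBI cloning, with both sites destroyed in the process, which is typical of Golden Gate domestication of a part into an entry vector. The annotated CYC1 terminator occupies about 190 bp of this insert. The rest is presumably flanking sequence and assembly junctions, though the record does not annotate them. There is no promoter, coding sequence, tag or reporter in the payload. In modular yeast toolkits of this kind, the part-type designation defines the position a fragment takes in a transcription unit. A terminator part such as this one would be combined with promoter and coding-sequence parts from other plasmids to build complete expression cassettes, where tCYC1 supplies transcription termination and 3′-end processing signals. The specific overhangs and the enzyme used for downstream assembly are not stated in the record.
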