Addgene plasmid #194492: pAS169
Purpose: tCYC1 (Part 4)
Depositing lab: Ahmad Khalil. Depositing organization: Boston University Main Campus. Publication: A Toolkit for Precise, Multigene Control in Saccharomyces cerevisiae. Sanford A, Kiriakov S, Khalil AS. ACS Synth Biol. 2022 Nov 11. doi: 10.1021/acssynbio.2c00423. PubMed 36367334.
Backbone
  Vector backbone: pYKT001
  Backbone size w/o insert (bp): 1658
  Total vector size (bp): 1923
  Vector type: Synthetic Biology
Growth in bacteria
  Bacterial resistance: Chloramphenicol, 25 μg/mL
  Growth temperature: 37°C
  Growth strain: DH5alpha
  Copy number: High Copy
Gene/Insert
  Gene/Insert name: tCYC1 (Part 4)
  Species: Synthetic
  Insert size (bp): 265
  Cloning method: Restriction Enzyme; 5′ cloning site BsmBI (destroyed during cloning); 3′ cloning site BsmBI (destroyed during cloning)
  Sequencing primers: 5′ GAGCCTATGGAAAAACGCCA; 3′ ATTTGCCCATGGTGAAAACG
Terms and licenses: Academic/Nonprofit Terms; Industry Terms: Not Available to Industry
How to cite: pAS169 was a gift from Ahmad Khalil (Addgene plasmid # 194492 ; http://n2t.net/addgene:194492 ; RRID:Addgene_194492)
